Addgene plasmid #85571: sgAAVS1(B)
Purpose: Expresses sgRNA targeting human AAVS1 locus
Depositing lab: Luca Grumolato. Depositing organization: INSERM U982, Génomique fonctionnelle et physiopathologie neuronale et neuroendocrine. Publication: CRISPR-Barcoding for Intratumor Genetic Heterogeneity Modeling and Functional Analysis of Oncogenic Driver Mutations. Guernet A, Mungamuri SK, Cartier D, Sachidanandam R, Jayaprakash A, Adriouch S, Vezain M, Charbonnier F, Rohkin G, Coutant S, Yao S, Ainani H, Alexandre D, Tournier I, Boyer O, Aaronson SA, Anouar Y, Grumolato L. Mol Cell. 2016 Aug 4;63(3):526-38. doi: 10.1016/j.molcel.2016.06.017. Epub 2016 Jul 21. PubMed 27453044.
Backbone
  Vector backbone: pSpCas9(BB)-2A-Puro (PX459)
  Backbone manufacturer: Feng Zhang
  Total vector size (bp): 9200
  Modifications to backbone: Insertion of a sgRNA sequence targeting AAVS1
  Vector type: Mammalian Expression
  Selectable markers: Puromycin
Growth in bacteria
  Bacterial resistance: Ampicillin, 100 μg/mL
  Growth temperature: 37°C
  Growth strain: DH5alpha
  Copy number: Unknown
Gene/Insert
  Gene/Insert name: adeno-associated virus integration site 1
  gRNA/shRNA sequence: GTCACCAATCCTGTCCCTAG
  Species: H. sapiens (human)
  Entrez Gene: AAVS1 (a.k.a. AAV)
  Cloning method: Restriction Enzyme; 5′ cloning site BbsI (destroyed during cloning); 3′ cloning site BbsI (destroyed during cloning)
  Sequencing primers: 5′ GAGGGCCTATTTCCCATGATTCC
Terms and licenses: Academic/Nonprofit Terms; Industry Terms: Not Available to Industry
How to cite: sgAAVS1(B) was a gift from Luca Grumolato (Addgene plasmid # 85571 ; http://n2t.net/addgene:85571 ; RRID:Addgene_85571)
