[The description below was written by a language model from this plasmid's Addgene catalogue record.]
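Description:
sgAAVS1(B) is a mammalian expression plasmid of about 9.2 kb built on the pSpCas9(BB)-2A-Puro (PX459) backbone, an all-in-one CRISPR vector. A single guide RNA spacer directed against the human AAVS1 locus (adeno-associated virus integration site 1) was inserted between the backbone's two BbsI sites, both of which were destroyed in the cloning. The plasmid is propagated in E. coli under ampicillin selection. The record does not state its copy number and provides no feature table, so individual elements such as origins and promoters are not itemised.

As the backbone name indicates, PX459-type vectors pair the guide RNA cassette, generally driven by a U6 RNA polymerase III promoter and fused to the Cas9-binding scaffold, with a Streptococcus pyogenes Cas9 coding sequence linked through a 2A self-cleaving peptide to a puromycin resistance gene. A single transfection therefore delivers both nuclease and guide, and transfected mammalian cells can be enriched with puromycin, the selectable marker listed in the record.

The stated purpose is simply to express an sgRNA targeting human AAVS1, a site widely treated as a "safe harbour" where cleavage or sequence insertion is expected to have little phenotypic consequence. The associated publication concerns CRISPR-barcoding for modelling intratumour genetic heterogeneity and analysing oncogenic driver mutations, which suggests a use in directing Cas9 cutting at a neutral genomic site. The record does not spell out the exact experimental role of this guide, and the "(B)" in its name may mark it as one of several AAVS1 guides, though this is also not stated.
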