>Addgene plasmid #85571 | sgAAVS1(B) | depositor partial sequence | sequence record 165777 | U6-Fwd, covering sgRNA target sequence
CCCGACTGTTAGAGAGATAATTGGAATTAATTTGACTGTAAACACAAAGATATTAGTACAAAATACGTGA
CGTAGAAAGTAATAATTTCTTGGGTAGTTTGCAGTTTTAAAATTATGTTTTAAAATGGACTATCATATGC
TTACCGTAACTTGAAAGTATTTCGATTTCTTGGCTTTATATATCTTGTGGAAAGGACGAAACACCGTCAC
CAATCCTGTCCCTAGGTTTTAGAGCTAGAAATAGCAAGTTAAAATAAGGCTAGTCCGTTATCAACTTGAA
AAAGTGGCACCGAGTCGGTGCTTTTTTGTTTTAGAGCTAGAAATAGCAAGTTAAAATAAGGCTAGTCCGT
TTTTAGCGCGTGCGCCAATTCTGCAGACAAATGGCTCTAGAGGTACCCGTTACATAACTTACGGTAAATG
GCCCGCCTGGCTGACCGCCCAACGACCCCCGCCCATTGACGTCAATAGTAACGCCAATAGGGACTTTCCA
TTGACGTCAATGGGTGGAGTATTTACGGTAAACTGCCCACTTGGCAGTACATCAAGTGTATCATATGCCA
AGTACGCCCCCTATTGACGTCAATGACGGTAAATGGCCCGCCTGGCATTGTGCCCAGTACATGACCTTAT
GGGACTTTCCTACTTGGCAGTACATCTACGTATTAGTCATC
