>Addgene plasmid #85571 | sgAAVS1(B) | addgene partial sequence | sequence record 171525 | Addgene Partial NGS Result
GCGGGCGGGAGTCGCTGCGCGCTGCCTTCGCCCCGTGCCCCGCTCCGCCGCCGCCTCGCGCCGCCCGCCC
CGGCTCTGACTGACCGCGTTACTCCCACAGGTGAGCGGGCGGGACGGCCCTTCTCCTCCGGGCTGTAATT
AGCTGAGCAAGAGGTAAGGGTTTAAGGGATGGTTGGTTGGTGGGGTATTAATGTTTAATTACCTGGAGCA
CCTGCCTGAAATCACTTTTTTTCAGGTTGGACCGGTGCCACCATGGACTATAAGGACCACGACGGAGACT
ACAAGGATCATGATATTGATTACAAAGACGATGACGATAAGATGGCCCCAAAGAAGAAGCGGAAGGTCGG
TATCCACGGAGTCCCAGCAGCCGACAAGAAGTACAGCATCGGCCTGGACATCGGCACCAACTCTGTGGGC
TGGGCCGTGATCACCGACGAGTACAAGGTGCCCAGCAAGAAATTCAAGGTGCTGGGCAACACCGACCGGC
ACAGCATCAAGAAGAACCTGATCGGAGCCCTGCTGTTCGACAGCGGCGAAACAGCCGAGGCCACCCGGCT
GAAGAGAACCGCCAGAAGAAGATACACCAGACGGAAGAACCGGATCTGCTATCTGCAAGAGATCTTCAGC
AACGAGATGGCCAAGGTGGACGACAGCTTCTTCCACAGACTGGAAGAGTCCTTCCTGGTGGAAGAGGATA
AGAAGCACGAGCGGCACCCCATCTTCGGCAACATCGTGGACGAGGTGGCCTACCACGAGAAGTACCCCAC
CATCTACCACCTGAGAAAGAAACTGGTGGACAGCACCGACAAGGCCGACCTGCGGCTGATCTATCTGGCC
CTGGCCCACATGATCAAGTTCCGGGGCCACTTCCTGATCGAGGGCGACCTGAACCCCGACAACAGCGACG
TGGACAAGCTGTTCATCCAGCTGGTGCAGACCTACAACCAGCTGTTCGAGGAAAACCCCATCAACGCCAG
CGGCGTGGACGCCAAGGCCATCCTGTCTGCCAGACTGAGCAAGAGCAGACGGCTGGAAAATCTGATCGCC
CAGCTGCCCGGCGAGAAGAAGAATGGCCTGTTCGGAAACCTGATTGCCCTGAGCCTGGGCCTGACCCCCA
ACTTCAAGAGCAACTTCGACCTGGCCGAGGATGCCAAACTGCAGCTGAGCAAGGACACCTACGACGACGA
CCTGGACAACCTGCTGGCCCAGATCGGCGACCAGTACGCCGACCTGTTTCTGGCCGCCAAGAACCTGTCC
GACGCCATCCTGCTGAGCGACATCCTGAGAGTGAACACCGAGATCACCAAGGCCCCCCTGAGCGCCTCTA
TGATCAAGAGATACGACGAGCACCACCAGGACCTGACCCTGCTGAAAGCTCTCGTGCGGCAGCAGCTGCC
TGAGAAGTACAAAGAGATTTTCTTCGACCAGAGCAAGAACGGCTACGCCGGCTACATTGACGGCGGAGCC
AGCCAGGAAGAGTTCTACAAGTTCATCAAGCCCATCCTGGAAAAGATGGACGGCACCGAGGAACTGCTCG
TGAAGCTGAACAGAGAGGACCTGCTGCGGAAGCAGCGGACCTTCGACAACGGCAGCATCCCCCACCAGAT
CCACCTGGGAGAGCTGCACGCCATTCTGCGGCGGCAGGAAGATTTTTACCCATTCCTGAAGGACAACCGG
GAAAAGATCGAGAAGATCCTGACCTTCCGCATCCCCTACTACGTGGGCCCTCTGGCCAGGGGAAACAGCA
GATTCGCCTGGATGACCAGAAAGAGCGAGGAAACCATCACCCCCTGGAACTTCGAGGAAGTGGTGGACAA
GGGCGCTTCCGCCCAGAGCTTCATCGAGCGGATGACCAACTTCGATAAGAACCTGCCCAACGAGAAGGTG
CTGCCCAAGCACAGCCTGCTGTACGAGTACTTCACCGTGTATAACGAGCTGACCAAAGTGAAATACGTGA
CCGAGGGAATGAGAAAGCCCGCCTTCCTGAGCGGCGAGCAGAAAAAGGCCATCGTGGACCTGCTGTTCAA
GACCAACCGGAAAGTGACCGTGAAGCAGCTGAAAGAGGACTACTTCAAGAAAATCGAGTGCTTCGACTCC
GTGGAAATCTCCGGCGTGGAAGATCGGTTCAACGCCTCCCTGGGCACATACCACGATCTGCTGAAAATTA
TCAAGGACAAGGACTTCCTGGACAATGAGGAAAACGAGGACATTCTGGAAGATATCGTGCTGACCCTGAC
ACTGTTTGAGGACAGAGAGATGATCGAGGAACGGCTGAAAACCTATGCCCACCTGTTCGACGACAAAGTG
ATGAAGCAGCTGAAGCGGCGGAGATACACCGGCTGGGGCAGGCTGAGCCGGAAGCTGATCAACGGCATCC
GGGACAAGCAGTCCGGCAAGACAATCCTGGATTTCCTGAAGTCCGACGGCTTCGCCAACAGAAACTTCAT
GCAGCTGATCCACGACGACAGCCTGACCTTTAAAGAGGACATCCAGAAAGCCCAGGTGTCCGGCCAGGGC
GATAGCCTGCACGAGCACATTGCCAATCTGGCCGGCAGCCCCGCCATTAAGAAGGGCATCCTGCAGACAG
TGAAGGTGGTGGACGAGCTCGTGAAAGTGATGGGCCGGCACAAGCCCGAGAACATCGTGATCGAAATGGC
CAGAGAGAACCAGACCACCCAGAAGGGACAGAAGAACAGCCGCGAGAGAATGAAGCGGATCGAAGAGGGC
ATCAAAGAGCTGGGCAGCCAGATCCTGAAAGAACACCCCGTGGAAAACACCCAGCTGCAGAACGAGAAGC
TGTACCTGTACTACCTGCAGAATGGGCGGGATATGTACGTGGACCAGGAACTGGACATCAACCGGCTGTC
CGACTACGATGTGGACCATATCGTGCCTCAGAGCTTTCTGAAGGACGACTCCATCGACAACAAGGTGCTG
ACCAGAAGCGACAAGAACCGGGGCAAGAGCGACAACGTGCCCTCCGAAGAGGTCGTGAAGAAGATGAAGA
ACTACTGGCGGCAGCTGCTGAACGCCAAGCTGATTACCCAGAGAAAGTTCGACAATCTGACCAAGGCCGA
GAGAGGCGGCCTGAGCGAACTGGATAAGGCCGGCTTCATCAAGAGACAGCTGGTGGAAACCCGGCAGATC
ACAAAGCACGTGGCACAGATCCTGGACTCCCGGATGAACACTAAGTACGACGAGAATGACAAGCTGATCC
GGGAAGTGAAAGTGATCACCCTGAAGTCCAAGCTGGTGTCCGATTTCCGGAAGGATTTCCAGTTTTACAA
AGTGCGCGAGATCAACAACTACCACCACGCCCACGACGCCTACCTGAACGCCGTCGTGGGAACCGCCCTG
ATCAAAAAGTACCCTAAGCTGGAAAGCGAGTTCGTGTACGGCGACTACAAGGTGTACGACGTGCGGAAGA
TGATCGCCAAGAGCGAGCAGGAAATCGGCAAGGCTACCGCCAAGTACTTCTTCTACAGCAACATCATGAA
CTTTTTCAAGACCGAGATTACCCTGGCCAACGGCGAGATCCGGAAGCGGCCTCTGATCGAGACAAACGGC
GAAACCGGGGAGATCGTGTGGGATAAGGGCCGGGATTTTGCCACCGTGCGGAAAGTGCTGAGCATGCCCC
AAGTGAATATCGTGAAAAAGACCGAGGTGCAGACAGGCGGCTTCAGCAAAGAGTCTATCCTGCCCAAGAG
GAACAGCGATAAGCTGATCGCCAGAAAGAAGGACTGGGACCCTAAGAAGTACGGCGGCTTCGACAGCCCC
ACCGTGGCCTATTCTGTGCTGGTGGTGGCCAAAGTGGAAAAGGGCAAGTCCAAGAAACTGAAGAGTGTGA
AAGAGCTGCTGGGGATCACCATCATGGAAAGAAGCAGCTTCGAGAAGAATCCCATCGACTTTCTGGAAGC
CAAGGGCTACAAAGAAGTGAAAAAGGACCTGATCATCAAGCTGCCTAAGTACTCCCTGTTCGAGCTGGAA
AACGGCCGGAAGAGAATGCTGGCCTCTGCCGGCGAACTGCAGAAGGGAAACGAACTGGCCCTGCCCTCCA
AATATGTGAACTTCCTGTACCTGGCCAGCCACTATGAGAAGCTGAAGGGCTCCCCCGAGGATAATGAGCA
GAAACAGCTGTTTGTGGAACAGCACAAGCACTACCTGGACGAGATCATCGAGCAGATCAGCGAGTTCTCC
AAGAGAGTGATCCTGGCCGACGCTAATCTGGACAAAGTGCTGTCCGCCTACAACAAGCACCGGGATAAGC
CCATCAGAGAGCAGGCCGAGAATATCATCCACCTGTTTACCCTGACCAATCTGGGAGCCCCTGCCGCCTT
CAAGTACTTTGACACCACCATCGACCGGAAGAGGTACACCAGCACCAAAGAGGTGCTGGACGCCACCCTG
ATCCACCAGAGCATCACCGGCCTGTACGAGACACGGATCGACCTGTCTCAGCTGGGAGGCGACAAAAGGC
CGGCGGCCACGAAAAAGGCCGGCCAGGCAAAAAAGAAAAAGGAATTCGGCAGTGGAGAGGGCAGAGGAAG
TCTGCTAACATGCGGTGACGTCGAGGAGAATCCTGGCCCAATGACCGAGTACAAGCCCACGGTGCGCCTC
GCCACCCGCGACGACGTCCCCAGGGCCGTACGCACCCTCGCCGCCGCGTTCGCCGACTACCCCGCCACGC
GCCACACCGTCGATCCGGACCGCCACATCGAGCGGGTCACCGAGCTGCAAGAACTCTTCCTCACGCGCGT
CGGGCTCGACATCGGCAAGGTGTGGGTCGCGGACGACGGCGCCGCGGTGGCGGTCTGGACCACGCCGGAG
AGCGTCGAAGCGGGGGCGGTGTTCGCCGAGATCGGCCCGCGCATGGCCGAGTTGAGCGGTTCCCGGCTGG
CCGCGCAGCAACAGATGGAAGGCCTCCTGGCGCCGCACCGGCCCAAGGAGCCCGCGTGGTTCCTGGCCAC
CGTCGGCGTCTCGCCCGACCACCAGGGCAAGGGTCTGGGCAGCGCCGTCGTGCTCCCCGGAGTGGAGGCG
GCCGAGCGCGCCGGGGTGCCCGCCTTCCTGGAGACCTCCGCGCCCCACAACCTCCCCTTCTACGAGCGGC
TCGGCTTCACCGTCACCGCCGACGTCGAGGTGCCCGAAGGACCGCGCACCTGGTGCATGACCCGCAAGCC
CGGTGCCTGAGAATTCTAACTAGAGCTCGCTGATCAGCCTCGACTGTGCCTTCTAGTTGCCAGCCATCTG
TTGTTTGCCCCTCCCCCGTGCCTTCCTTGACCCTGGAAGGTGCCACTCCCACTGTCCTTTCCTAATAAAA
TGAGGAAATTGCATCGCATTGTCTGAGTAGGTGTCATTCTATTCTGGGGGGTGGGGTGGGGCAGGACAGC
AAGGGGGAGGATTGGGAAGAGAATAGCAGGCATGCTGGGGAGCGGCCGCAGGAACCCCTAGTGATGGAGT
TGGCCACTCCCTCTCTGCGCGCTCGCTCGCTCACTGAGGCCGGGCGACCAAAGGTCGCCCGACGCCCGGG
CTTTGCCCGGGCGGCCTCAGTGAGCGAGCGAGCGCGCAGCTGCCTGCAGGGGCGCCTGATGCGGTATTTT
CTCCTTACGCATCTGTGCGGTATTTCACACCGCATA
[95 nt withheld, positions 5637-5731]
T
[46 nt withheld, positions 5733-5778]
C
[141 nt withheld, positions 5780-5920]
CCTTTGACGTTGGAGTCCACGTTCTTT
[37 nt withheld, positions 5948-5984]
ACTCTATCTCGGGCTATTCTTTTGATTTATAAGGGATTTTGCCGATTTCGGTCTATTGGTTAAAAAATGA
GCTGATTTAACAAAAATTTAACGCGAATTTTAACAAAATATTAACGTTTACAATTTTATGGTGCACTCTC
AGTACAATCTGCTCTGATGCCGCATAGTTAAGCCAGCCCCGACACCCGCCAACACCCGCTGACGCGCCCT
GACGGGCTTGTCTGCTCCCGGCATCCGCTTACAGACAAGCTGTGACCGTCTCCGGGAGCTGCATGTGTCA
GAGGTTTTCACCGTCATCACCGAAACGCGCGAGACGAAAGGGCCTCGTGATACGCCTATTTTTATAGGTT
AATGTCATGATAATAATGGTTTCTTAGACGTCAGGTGGCACTTTTCGGGGAAATGTGCGCGGAACCCCTA
TTTGTTTATTTTTCTAAATACATTCAAATATGTATCCGCTCATGAGACAATAACCCTGATAAATGCTTCA
ATAATATTGAAAAAGGAAGAGTATGAGTATTCAACATTTCCGTGTCGCCCTTATTCCCTTTTTTGCGGCA
TTTTGCCTTCCTGTTTTTGCTCACCCAGAAACGCTGGTGAAAGTAAAAGATGCTGAAGATCAGTTGGGTG
CACGAGTGGGTTACATCGAACTGGATCTCAACAGCGGTAAGATCCTTGAGAGTTTTCGCCCCGAAGAACG
TTTTCCAATGATGAGCACTTTTAAAGTTCTGCTATGTGGCGCGGTATTATCCCGTATTGACGCCGGGCAA
GAGCAACTCGGTCGCCGCATACACTATTCTCAGAATGACTTGGTTGAGTACTCACCAGTCACAGAAAAGC
ATCTTACGGATGGCATGACAGTAAGAGAATTATGCAGTGCTGCCATAACCATGAGTGATAACACTGCGGC
CAACTTACTTCTGACAACGATCGGAGGACCGAAGGAGCTAACCGCTTTTTTGCACAACATGGGGGATCAT
GTAACTCGCCTTGATCGTTGGGAACCGGAGCTGAATGAAGCCATACCAAACGACGAGCGTGACACCACGA
TGCCTGTAGCAATGGCAACAACGTTGCGCAAACTATTAACTGGCGAACTACTTACTCTAGCTTCCCGGCA
ACAATTAATAGACTGGATGGAGGCGGATAAAGTTGCAGGACCACTTCTGCGCTCGGCCCTTCCGGCTGGC
TGGTTTATTGCTGATAAATCTGGAGCCGGTGAGCGTGGAAGCCGCGGTATCATTGCAGCACTGGGGCCAG
ATGGTAAGCCCTCCCGTATCGTAGTTATCTACACGACGGGGAGTCAGGCAACTATGGATGAACGAAATAG
ACAGATCGCTGAGATAGGTGCCTCACTGATTAAGCATTGGTAACTGTCAGACCAAGTTTACTCATATATA
CTTTAGATTGATTTAAAACTTCATTTTTAATTTAAAAGGATCTAGGTGAAGATCCTTTTTGATAATCTCA
TGACCAAAATCCCTTAACGTGAGTTTTCGTTCCACTGAGCGTCAGACCCCGTAGAAAAGATCAAAGGATC
TTCTTGAGATCCTTTTTTTCTGCGCGTAATCTGCTGCTTGCAAACAAAAAAACCACCGCTACCAGCGGTG
GTTTGTTTGCCGGATCAAGAGCTACCAACTCTTTTTCCGAAGGTAACTGGCTTCAGCAGAGCGCAGATAC
CAAATACTGTTCTTCTAGTGTAGCCGTAGTTAGGCCACCACTTCAAGAACTCTGTAGCACCGCCTACATA
CCTCGCTCTGCTAATCCTGTTACCAGTGGCTGCTGCCAGTGGCGATAAGTCGTGTCTTACCGGGTTGGAC
TCAAGACGATAGTTACCGGATAAGGCGCAGCGGTCGGGCTGAACGGGGGGTTCGTGCACACAGCCCAGCT
TGGAGCGAACGACCTACACCGAACTGAGATACCTACAGCGTGAGCTATGAGAAAGCGCCACGCTTCCCGA
AGGGAGAAAGGCGGACAGGTATCCGGTAAGCGGCAGGGTCGGAACAGGAGAGCGCACGAGGGAGCTTCCA
GGGGGAAACGCCTGGTATCTTTATAGTCCTGTCGGGTTTCGCCACCTCTGACTTGAGCGTCGATTTTTGT
GATGCTCGTCAGGGGGGCGGAGCCTATGGAAAAACGCCAGCAACGCGGCCTTTTTACGGTTCCTGGCCTT
TTGCTGGCCTTTTGCTCACATGTGAGGGCCTATTTCCCATGATTCCTTCATATTTGCATATACGATACAA
GGCTGTTAGAGAGATAATTGGAATTAATTTGACTGTAAACACAAAGATATTAGTACAAAATACGTGACGT
AGAAAGTAATAATTTCTTGGGTAGTTTGCAGTTTTAAAATTATGTTTTAAAATGGACTATCATATGCTTA
CCGTAACTTGAAAGTATTTCGATTTCTTGGCTTTATATATCTTGTGGAAAGGACGAAACACCGTCACCAA
TCCTGTCCCTAGGTTTTAGAGCTAGAAATAGCAAGTTAAAATAAGGCTAGTCCGTTATCAACTTGAAAAA
GTGGCACCGAGTCGGTGCTTTTTTGTTTTAGAGCTAGAAATAGCAAGTTAAAATAAGGCTAGTCCGTTTT
TAGCGCGTGCGCCAATTCTGCAGACAAATGGCTCTAGAGGTACCCGTTACATAACTTACGGTAAATGGCC
CGCCTGGCTGACCGCCCAACGACCCCCGCCCATTGACGTCAATAGTAACGCCAATAGGGACTTTCCATTG
ACGTCAATGGGTGGAGTATTTACGGTAAACTGCCCACTTGGCAGTACATCAAGTGTATCATATGCCAAGT
ACGCCCCCTATTGACGTCAATGACGGTAAATGGCCCGCCTGGCATTGTGCCCAGTACATGACCTTATGGG
ACTTTCCTACTTGGCAGTACATCTACGTATTAGTCATCGCTATTACCATGGTCGAGGTGAGCCCCACGTT
CTGCTTCACTCTCCCCATCTCCCCCCCCTCCCCACCCCCAATTTTGTATTTATTTATTTTTTAATTATTT
TGTGC
